>Addgene plasmid #115860 | pAPM-D4 miR30-SETDB1 ts2 | addgene full sequence | sequence record 232753 | Addgene NGS Result
AATCTGCTTAGGGTTAGGCGTTTTGCGCTGCTTCGCGATGTACGGGCCAGATATACGCGCTGTGGAATGT
GTGTCAGTTAGGGTGTGGAAAGTCCCCAGGCTCCCCAGCAGGCAGAAGTATGCAAAGCATGCATCTCAAT
TAGTCAGCAACCAGGTGTGGAAAGTCCCCAGGCTCCCCAGCAGGCAGAAGTATGCAAAGCATGCATCTCA
ATTAGTCAGCAACCATAGTCCCGCCCCTAACTCCGCCCATCCCGCCCCTAACTCCGCCCAGTTCCGCCCA
TTCTCCGCCCCATGGCTGACTAATTTTTTTTATTTATGCAGAGGCCGAGGCCGCCTCTGCCTCTGAGCTA
TTCCAGAAGTAGTGAGGAGGCTTTTTTGGAGGCCTAGGCTTTTGCAAAAAGCTCGCGTTGACATTGATTA
TTGACTAGTTATTAATAGTAATCAATTACGGGGTCATTAGTTCATAGCCCATATATGGAGTTCCGCGTTA
CATAACTTACGGTAAATGGCCCGCCTGGCTGACCGCCCAACGACCCCCGCCCATTGACGTCAATAATGAC
GTATGTTCCCATAGTAACGCCAATAGGGACTTTCCATTGACGTCAATGGGTGGAGTATTTACGGTAAACT
GCCCACTTGGCAGTACATCAAGTGTATCATATGCCAAGTACGCCCCCTATTGACGTCAATGACGGTAAAT
GGCCCGCCTGGCATTATGCCCAGTACATGACCTTATGGGACTTTCCTACTTGGCAGTACATCTACGTATT
AGTCATCGCTATTACCATGGTGATGCGGTTTTGGCAGTACATCAATGGGCGTGGATAGCGGTTTGACTCA
CGGGGATTTCCAAGTCTCCACCCCATTGACGTCAATGGGAGTTTGTTTTGGCACCAAAATCAACGGGACT
TTCCAAAATGTCGTAACAACTCCGCCCCATTGACGCAAATGGGCGGTAGGCGTGTACGGTGGGAGGTCTA
TATAAGCAGCGCGTTTTGCCTGTACTGGGTCTCTCTGGTTAGACCAGATCTGAGCCTGGGAGCTCTCTGG
CTAACTAGGGAACCCACTGCTTAAGCCTCAATAAAGCTTGCCTTGAGTGCTTCAAGTAGTGTGTGCCCGT
CTGTTGTGTGACTCTGGTAACTAGAGATCCCTCAGACCCTTTTAGTCAGTGTGGAAAATCTCTAGCAGTG
GCGCCCGAACAGGGACTTGAAAGCGAAAGGGAAACCAGAGGAGCTCTCTCGACGCAGGACTCGGCTTGCT
GAAGCGCGCACGGCAAGAGGCGAGGGGCGGCGACTGGTGAGTACGCCAAAAATTTTGACTAGCGGAGGCT
AGAAGGAGAGAGATGGGTGCGAGAGCGTCAGTATTAAGCGGGGGAGAATTAGATCGCGATGGGAAAAAAT
TCGGTTAAGGCCAGGGGGAAAGAAAAAATATAAATTAAAACATATAGTATGGGCAAGCAGGGAGCTAGAA
CGATTCGCAGTTAATCCTGGCCTGTTAGAAACATCAGAAGGCTGTAGACAAATACTGGGACAGCTACAAC
CATCCCTTCAGACAGGATCAGAAGAACTTAGATCATTATATAATACAGTAGCAACCCTCTATTGTGTGCA
TCAAAGGATAGAGATAAAAGACACCAAGGAAGCTTTAGACAAGATAGAGGAAGAGCAAAACAAAAGTAAG
ACCACCGCACAGCAAGCGGCCGGCCGCTGATCTTCAGACCTGGAGGAGGAGATATGAGGGACAATTGGAG
AAGTGAATTATATAAATATAAAGTAGTAAAAATTGAACCATTAGGAGTAGCACCCACCAAGGCAAAGAGA
AGAGTGGTGCAGAGAGAAAAAAGAGCAGTGGGAATAGGAGCTTTGTTCCTTGGGTTCTTGGGAGCAGCAG
GAAGCACTATGGGCGCAGCGTCAATGACGCTGACGGTACAGGCCAGACAATTATTGTCTGGTATAGTGCA
GCAGCAGAACAATTTGCTGAGGGCTATTGAGGCGCAACAGCATCTGTTGCAACTCACAGTCTGGGGCATC
AAGCAGCTCCAGGCAAGAATCCTGGCTGTGGAAAGATACCTAAAGGATCAACAGCTCCTGGGGATTTGGG
GTTGCTCTGGAAAACTCATTTGCACCACTGCTGTGCCTTGGAATGCTAGTTGGAGTAATAAATCTCTGGA
ACAGATTTGGAATCACACGACCTGGATGGAGTGGGACAGAGAAATTAACAATTACACAAGCTTAATACAC
TCCTTAATTGAAGAATCGCAAAACCAGCAAGAAAAGAATGAACAAGAATTATTGGAATTAGATAAATGGG
CAAGTTTGTGGAATTGGTTTAACATAACAAATTGGCTGTGGTATATAAAATTATTCATAATGATAGTAGG
AGGCTTGGTAGGTTTAAGAATAGTTTTTGCTGTACTTTCTATAGTGAATAGAGTTAGGCAGGGATATTCA
CCATTATCGTTTCAGACCCACCTCCCAACCCCGAGGGGACCCGACAGGCCCGAAGGAATAGAAGAAGAAG
GTGGAGAGAGAGACAGAGACAGATCCATTCGATTAGTGAACGGATCGGCACTGCGTGCGCCAATTCTGCA
GACAAATGGCAGTATTCATCCACAATTTTAAAAGAAAAGGGGGGATTGGGGGGTACAGTGCAGGGGAAAG
AATAGTAGACATAATAGCAACAGACATACAAACTAAAGAATTACAAAAACAAATTACAAAAATTCAAAAT
TTTCGGGTTTATTACAGGGACAGCAGAGATCCAGTTTGGTTAATTAACTGCAGCCCCGATAAAATAAAAG
ATTTTATTTAGTCTCCAGAAAAAGGGGGGAATGAAAGACCCCACCTGTAGGTTTGGCAAGCTAGCTGCAG
TAACGCCATTTTGCAAGGCATGGAAAAATACCAAACCAAGAATAGAGAAGTTCAGATCAAGGGCGGGTAC
ATGAAAATAGCTAACGTTGGGCCAAACAGGATATCTGCGGTGAGCAGTTTCGGCCCCGGCCCGGGGCCAA
GAACAGATGGTCACCGCAGTTTCGGCCCCGGCCCGAGGCCAAGAACAGATGGTCCCCAGATATGGCCCAA
CCCTCAGCAGTTTCTTAAGACCCATCAGATGTTTCCAGGCTCCCCCAAGGACCTGAAATGACCCTGCGCC
TTATTTGAATTAACCAATCAGCCTGCTTCTCGCTTCTGTTCGCGCGCTTCTGCTTCCCGAGCTCTATAAA
AGAGCTCACAACCCCTCACTCGGCGCGCCAGTCCTCCGACAGACTGAGTCGCCCGGGGGTCTAGAACGCG
TGCCGCCATGACCGAATACAAACCTACCGTGAGGCTGGCTACAAGAGATGATGTCCCAAGGGCTGTGAGA
ACACTGGCCGCCGCTTTTGCCGATTACCCTGCCACACGCCACACTGTGGACCCAGATCGGCATATCGAGA
GAGTGACTGAGCTGCAGGAACTGTTCCTGACCCGAGTGGGCCTGGACATTGGGAAGGTCTGGGTCGCAGA
CGATGGAGCAGCTGTGGCTGTCTGGACCACACCAGAGAGCGTGGAAGCCGGAGCTGTCTTTGCAGAGATC
GGCCCTAGAATGGCAGAACTGAGCGGCTCCAGGCTGGCAGCACAGCAGCAGATGGAGGGACTGCTGGCCC
CACACAGGCCTAAGGAACCAGCATGGTTCCTGGCTACCGTGGGGGTCTCTCCTGACCATCAGGGCAAAGG
ACTGGGAAGTGCTGTGGTCCTGCCAGGAGTGGAGGCTGCAGAACGAGCTGGAGTCCCTGCATTTCTGGAG
ACCTCTGCTCCACGAAACCTGCCCTTCTATGAACGGCTGGGCTTTACTGTGACCGCAGATGTGGAGGTCC
CCGAAGGACCTAGGACCTGGTGCATGACACGCAAACCCGGCGCCTGAGCGATCGCCGCGGCCGCCTTCTT
AACCCAACAGAAGGCTCGAGAAGGTATATTGCTGTTGACAGTGAGCGCCTGGAGAAGATGGATTGTGTAT
AGTGAAGCCACAGATGTATACACAATCCATCTTCTCCAGTTGCCTACTGCCTCGGACTTCAAGGGGCTAG
AATTCGGCAGCTGTAGATCTTAGCCACTTTTTAAAAGAAAAGGGGGGACTGGAAGGGCTAACTGCATCCG
GACTGTACTGGGTCTCTCTGGTTAGACCAGATCTGAGCCTGGGAGCTCTCTGGCTAACTAGGGAACCCAC
TGCTTAAGCCTCAATAAAGCTTGCCTTGAGTGCTTCAAGTAGTGTGTGCCCGTCTGTTGTGTGACTCTGG
TAACTAGAGATCCCTCAGACCCTTTTAGTCAGTGTGGAAAATCTCTAGCAGGGCCCGTTTCATGTGAGCA
AAAGGCCAGCAAAAGGCCAGGAACCGTAAAAAGGCCGCGTTGCTGGCGTTTTTCCATAGGCTCCGCCCCC
CTGACGAGCATCACAAAAATCGACGCTCAAGTCAGAGGTGGCGAAACCCGACAGGACTATAAAGATACCA
GGCGTTTCCCCCTGGAAGCTCCCTCGTGCGCTCTCCTGTTCCGACCCTGCCGCTTACCGGATACCTGTCC
GCCTTTCTCCCTTCGGGAAGCGTGGCGCTTTCTCATAGCTCACGCTGTAGGTATCTCAGTTCGGTGTAGG
TCGTTCGCTCCAAGCTGGGCTGTGTGCACGAACCCCCCGTTCAGCCCGACCGCTGCGCCTTATCCGGTAA
CTATCGTCTTGAGTCCAACCCGGTAAGACACGACTTATCGCCACTGGCAGCAGCCACTGGTAACAGGATT
AGCAGAGCGAGGTATGTAGGCGGTGCTACAGAGTTCTTGAAGTGGTGGCCTAACTACGGCTACACTAGAA
GAACAGTATTTGGTATCTGCGCTCTGCTGAAGCCAGTTACCTTCGGAAAAAGAGTTGGTAGCTCTTGATC
CGGCAAACAAACCACCGCTGGTAGCGGTGGTTTTTTTGTTTGCAAGCAGCAGATTACGCGCAGAAAAAAA
GGATCTCAAGAAGATCCTTTGATCTTTTCTACGGGGTCTGACGCTCAGTGGAACGAAAACTCACGTTAAG
GGATTTTGGTCATGAGATTATCAAAAAGGATCTTCACCTAGATCCTTTTAAATTAAAAATGAAGTTTTAA
ATCAATCTAAAGTATATATGAGTAAACTTGGTCTGACAGTTACCAATGCTTAATCAGTGAGGCACCTATC
TCAGCGATCTGTCTATTTCGTTCATCCATAGTTGCCTGACTCCCCGTCGTGTAGATAACTACGATACGGG
AGGGCTTACCATCTGGCCCCAGTGCTGCAATGATACCGCGAGACCCACGCTCACCGGCTCCAGATTTATC
AGCAATAAACCAGCCAGCCGGAAGGGCCGAGCGCAGAAGTGGTCCTGCAACTTTATCCGCCTCCATCCAG
TCTATTAATTGTTGCCGGGAAGCTAGAGTAAGTAGTTCGCCAGTTAATAGTTTGCGCAACGTTGTTGCCA
TTGCTACAGGCATCGTGGTGTCACGCTCGTCGTTTGGTATGGCTTCATTCAGCTCCGGTTCCCAACGATC
AAGGCGAGTTACATGATCCCCCATGTTGTGCAAAAAAGCGGTTAGCTCCTTCGGTCCTCCGATCGTTGTC
AGAAGTAAGTTGGCCGCAGTGTTATCACTCATGGTTATGGCAGCACTGCATAATTCTCTTACTGTCATGC
CATCCGTAAGATGCTTTTCTGTGACTGGTGAGTACTCAACCAAGTCATTCTGAGAATAGTGTATGCGGCG
ACCGAGTTGCTCTTGCCCGGCGTCAATACGGGATAATACCGCGCCACATAGCAGAACTTTAAAAGTGCTC
ATCATTGGAAAACGTTCTTCGGGGCGAAAACTCTCAAGGATCTTACCGCTGTTGAGATCCAGTTCGATGT
AACCCACTCGTGCACCCAACTGATCTTCAGCATCTTTTACTTTCACCAGCGTTTCTGGGTGAGCAAAAAC
AGGAAGGCAAAATGCCGCAAAAAAGGGAATAAGGGCGACACGGAAATGTTGAATACTCATACTCTTCCTT
TTTCAATATTATTGAAGCATTTATCAGGGTTATTGTCTCATGAGCGGATACATATTTGAATGTATTTAGA
AAAATAAACAAATAGGGGTTCCGCGCACATTTCCCCGAAAAGTGCCACCTGACGTCGACGGATCGGGAGA
TCTCCCGATCCCCTATGGTGCACTCTCAGTACAATCTGCTCTGATGCCGCATAGTTAAGCCAGTATCTGC
TCCCTGCTTGTGTGTTGGAGGTCGCTGAGTAGTGCGCGAGCAAAATTTAAGCTACAACAAGGCAAGGCTT
GACCGACAATTGCATGAAG
Features (pLannotate 1.2.2; 19 found; start..end, strand, type, name):
     69..398     +  promoter       SV40 promoter: SV40 enhancer and early promoter
    410..789     +  enhancer       CMV enhancer: human cytomegalovirus immediate early enhancer
    790..989     +  promoter       CMV promoter: human cytomegalovirus (CMV) immediate early promoter
   1007..1187    +  LTR            5' LTR (truncated): truncated 5' long terminal repeat (LTR) from HIV-1
   1234..1359    +  misc_feature   HIV-1 Ψ: packaging signal of human immunodeficiency virus type 1
   1343..1681    +  CDS            HIV-1 gag (fragment): gag protein from human immunodeficiency virus 1; gag
   1856..2089    +  misc_feature   RRE: The Rev response element (RRE) of HIV-1 allows for Rev-dependent mRNA export from the nucleus to the cytoplasm.
   2466..2566    +  CDS            Rev (fragment): human immunodeficiency virus 1 (HIV-1) Rev protein; rev; enhances nuclear export of unspliced and incompletely spliced viral mRNAs
   2616..2733    +  misc_feature   cPPT/CTS: central polypurine tract and central termination sequence of HIV-1
   2870..3277    +  promoter       SFFV promoter: spleen focus-forming virus long terminal repeat (LTR) promoter
   3298..3894    +  CDS            pac: PUAC_STRAD - Protein predicted: Swiss-Prot protein existence level 4. Detoxification of puromycin. From Streptomyces alboniger.
   3919..3964    +  ncRNA          5' miR-30a (fragment): sequence upstream of the 71-nt precursor of the human miR-30a microRNA (Zeng et al., 2002) miRNA
   4034..4059    +  ncRNA          3' miR-30a (fragment): sequence downstream of the 71-nt precursor of the human miR-30a microRNA (Zeng et al., 2002) miRNA
   4089..4108    +  misc_feature   cPPT/CTS (fragment): central polypurine tract and central termination sequence of HIV-1
   4140..4320    +  LTR            5' LTR (truncated): truncated 5' long terminal repeat (LTR) from HIV-1
   4391..4979    -  rep_origin     ori: high-copy-number ColE1/pMB1/pBR322/pUC origin of replication
   5150..6010    -  CDS            AmpR: β-lactamase; bla; confers resistance to ampicillin, carbenicillin, and related antibiotics
   6011..6115    -  promoter       AmpR promoter: bla
   6174..6226    -  misc_feature   bom (fragment): basis of mobility region from pBR322
