[The description below was written by a language model from this plasmid's Addgene catalogue record and pLannotate feature annotations shown in this document.]
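Description:
pAPM-D4 miR30-SETDB1 ts2 is an HIV-1-based lentiviral transfer vector built on the pAPM-D4-mir30 backbone for knocking down human SETDB1, the H3K9 histone methyltransferase also known as ESET or KMT1E. It is propagated in bacteria through a high-copy ColE1/pUC-type origin and an ampicillin resistance gene (β-lactamase under its own promoter). The record lists a recombination-deficient strain for growth, as is usual for plasmids carrying repeated LTR sequences.

In the annotated sequence (about 6.3 kb), an SV40 enhancer/early promoter and a CMV enhancer/promoter lie upstream of a truncated 5' LTR. The CMV element presumably drives transcription of the viral genomic RNA in packaging cells. Next come the Ψ packaging signal with a partial gag sequence, the Rev response element for Rev-dependent nuclear export, and the cPPT/CTS, which aids nuclear import of the reverse-transcribed genome. A second truncated LTR closes the vector at the 3' end. No WPRE is annotated.

The internal cassette uses the spleen focus-forming virus (SFFV) LTR promoter to express the puromycin N-acetyltransferase gene (pac). Directly downstream are the 5' and 3' flanking sequences of human miR-30a, which bracket the SETDB1-targeting hairpin. This layout suggests that a single Pol II transcript carries both the selection marker and the microRNA-embedded shRNA, which the endogenous miRNA pathway would process into the mature silencing RNA. Puromycin-resistant transduced cells should therefore also express the knockdown hairpin. The "ts2" in the name implies one of several SETDB1 target sites. The associated publication concerns repression of proviruses by the HUSH complex and its counteraction by Vpx and Vpr.
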