Addgene plasmid #115860: pAPM-D4 miR30-SETDB1 ts2
Purpose: SETDB1 knockdown
Depositing lab: Jeremy Luban. Depositing organization: University of Massachusetts, Worcester. Publication: Primate immunodeficiency virus proteins Vpx and Vpr counteract transcriptional repression of proviruses by the HUSH complex. Yurkovetskiy L, Guney MH, Kim K, Goh SL, McCauley S, Dauphin A, Diehl WE, Luban J. Nat Microbiol. 2018 Dec;3(12):1354-1361. doi: 10.1038/s41564-018-0256-x. Epub 2018 Oct 8. PubMed 30297740.
Backbone
  Vector backbone: pAPM-D4-mir30
  Vector type: Lentiviral
  Selectable markers: Puromycin
Growth in bacteria
  Bacterial resistance: Ampicillin, 100 μg/mL
  Growth temperature: 30°C
  Growth strain: NEB Stable
  Copy number: High Copy
Gene/Insert
  Gene/Insert name: SETDB1 shRNA
  gRNA/shRNA sequence: ACACAATCCATCTTCTCCA
  Species: H. sapiens (human)
  Entrez Gene: SETDB1 (a.k.a. ESET, H3-K9-HMTase4, KG1T, KMT1E, TDRD21)
  Promoter: SFFV
  Cloning method: Restriction Enzyme; 5′ cloning site Unknown (unknown if destroyed); 3′ cloning site Unknown (unknown if destroyed)
Terms and licenses: Academic/Nonprofit Terms; Industry Terms: Not Available to Industry
Depositor comments: PuroR . Please visit https://www.biorxiv.org/content/early/2018/04/03/293001 for bioRxiv preprint.
How to cite: pAPM-D4 miR30-SETDB1 ts2 was a gift from Jeremy Luban (Addgene plasmid # 115860 ; http://n2t.net/addgene:115860 ; RRID:Addgene_115860)
